>Addgene plasmid #120656 | Smp_067060-Cd4-bio-His | addgene full sequence | sequence record 234478 | Addgene NGS Result
GTGATGCGGTTTTGGCAGTACACCAATGGGCGTGGATAGCGGTTTGACTCACGGGGATTTCCAAGTCTCC
ACCCCATTGACGTCAATGGGAGTTTGTTTTGGCACCAAAATCAACGGGACTTTCCAAAATGTCGTAATAA
CCCCGCCCCGTTGACGCAAATGGGCGGTAGGCGTGTACGGTGGGAGGTCTATATAAGCAGAGCTCGTTTA
GTGAACCGTCAGATCCTCACTCTCTTCCGCATCGCTGTCTGCGAGGGCCAGCTGTTGGGCTCGCGGTTGA
GGACAAACTCTTCGCGGTCTTTCCAGTACTCTTGGATCGGAAACCCGTCGGCCTCCGAACGGTACTCCGC
CACCGAGGGACCTGAGCGAGTCCGCATCGACCGGATCGGAAAACCTCTCGAGAAAGGCGTCTAACCAGTC
ACAGTCGCAAGGTAGGCTGAGCACCGTGGCGGGCGGCAGCGGGTGGCGGTCGGGGTTGTTTCTGGCGGAG
GTGCTGCTGATGATGTAATTAAAGTAGGCGGTCTTGAGACGGCGGATGGTCGAGGTGAGGTGTGGCAGGC
TTGAGATCCAGCTGTTGGGGTGAGTACTCCCTCTCAAAAGCGGGCATTACTTCTGCGCTAAGATTGTCAG
TTTCCAAAAACGAGGAGGATTTGATATTCACCTGGCCCGATCTGGCCATACACTTGAGTGACAATGACAT
CCACTTTGCCTTTCTCTCCACAGGTGTCCACTCCCAGGTCCAAGTTTGCCACCATGGAGTTTCAGACCCA
GGTACTCATGTCCCTGCTGCTCTGCATGTCTGGTGCGGCCGCCCACATCAGCATCAAGAACGAGAAGTTC
AAGCCCCTGAGCGACGACATCATCAGCTACATCAACGAGCACCCCAACGCCGGCTGGCGGGCTGAGAAGT
CCAACCGGTTCCACAGCCTGGACGACGCCCGGATCCAGATGGGCGCCAGAAGAGAGGAACCCGACCTGCG
GCGGAAGCGGAGGCCCACCGTGGACCACAACGAGTGGAACGTGGAAATCCCCAGCAACTTCGACAGCCGG
AAGAAGTGGCCCGGCTGCAAGTCTATCGCCACCATCCGGGACCAGAGCAGATGCGGCAGCTGCTGGGCCT
TTGGCGCCGTGGAAGCCATGAGCGACAGAAGCTGCATCCAGAGCGGCGGCAAGCAGAACGTGGAACTGAG
CGCCGTGGACCTGCTGAGCTGCTGCGAGTCTTGTGGCCTGGGCTGCGAGGGCGGAATCCTGGGCCCTGCC
TGGGACTTCTGGGTCAAAGAGGGCATCGTCACCGGCAGCAGCAAAGAGAACCACACCGGCTGCGAGCCCT
ACCCATTCCCCAAGTGCGAGCACCACACCAAGGGCAAGTACCCCCCCTGCGGCAGCAAGATCTACAAGAC
CCCCCGGTGCAAGCAGACCTGCCAGAAGAAGTACAAGACACCCTACACCCAGGACAAGCACCGGGGCAAG
AGCAGCTACAACGTGAAGAACGACGAGAAGGCCATCCAGAAAGAAATCATGAAGTACGGCCCTGTGGAAG
CCAGCTTTACCGTGTACGAGGACTTCCTGAACTACAAGAGCGGCATCTACAAGCACATCACCGGCGAGGC
CCTGGGCGGCCACGCCATCAGAATCATCGGCTGGGGCGTGGAAAACAAGACCCCTTACTGGCTGATCGCC
AACAGCTGGAACGAGGACTGGGGCGAGAACGGCTACTTCCGGATCGTGCGGGGCAGGGACGAGTGCTTCA
TCGAGAGCGAAGTGATCGCCGGCCAGATCAATGGCGCGCCGTCGACCTCCATCACGGCCTATAAGAGTGA
GGGGGAGTCAGCGGAGTTCTCCTTCCCACTCAACCTTGGAGAGGAAAGCCTGCAGGGAGAGTTGAGATGG
AAGGCAGAGAAGGCTCCTTCTTCCCAGTCCTGGATCACCTTCTCCCTAAAGAACCAAAAGGTGTCTGTGC
AGAAGTCTACTAGCAACCCCAAGTTCCAGCTGTCCGAAACGCTCCCACTCACCCTTCAGATACCCCAGGT
CTCCCTTCAGTTTGCTGGTTCTGGCAACCTGACCCTGACTCTGGACAGAGGGATACTGTATCAGGAAGTG
AACCTGGTGGTGATGAAAGTGACTCAGCCCGACAGCAACACTTTGACCTGTGAGGTGATGGGACCCACCT
CACCCAAGATGAGACTGATCTTGAAGCAGGAGAATCAGGAGGCCAGGGTCTCCAGGCAGGAGAAAGTGAT
TCAAGTGCAGGCCCCTGAAGCAGGGGTGTGGCAATGTCTACTGAGTGAAGGTGAAGAGGTCAAGATGGAC
TCCAAGATCCAGGTTTTATCCAAAGGGTTGAATTCCGGCAGCCTGCACCACATCCTGGACGCCCAGAAGA
TGCTGTGGAACCACAGGGACAGGAACCTGCCTCCTCTGGCCCCTCTGGGCCCCCACCACCATCACCACCA
TTGAGTCTAGACACGTGATTAATTAAGGATCCCCCGACCTCGACCTCTGGCTAATAAAGGAAATTTATTT
TCATTGCAATAGTGTGTTGGAATTTTTTGTGTCTCTCACTCGGAAGGACATATGGGAGGGCAAATCATTT
GGTCGAGATCCCTCGGAGATCTCTAGCTAGAGGATCGATCCCCGCCCCGGACGAACTAAACCTGACTACG
ACATCTCTGCCCCTTCTTCGCGGGGCAGTGCATGTAATCCCTTCAGTTGGTTGGTACAACTTGCCAACTG
GGCCCTGTTCCACATGTGACACGGGGGGGGACCAAACACAAAGGGGTTCTCTGACTGTAGTTGACATCCT
TATAAATGGATGTGCACATTTGCCAACACTGAGTGGCTTTCATCCTGGAGCAGACTTTGCAGTCTGTGGA
CTGCAACACAACATTGCCTTTATGTGTAACTCTTGGCTGAAGCTCTTACACCAATGCTGGGGGACATGTA
CCTCCCAGGGGCCCAGGAAGACTACGGGAGGCTACACCAACGTCAATCAGAGGGGCCTGTGTAGCTACCG
ATAAGCGGACCCTCAAGAGGGCATTAGCAATAGTGTTTATAAGGCCCCCTTGTTAACCCTAAACGGGTAG
CATATGCTTCCCGGGTAGTAGTATATACTATCCAGACTAACCCTAATTCAATAGCATATGTTACCCAACG
GGAAGCATATGCTATCGAATTAGGGTTAGTAAAAGGGTCCTAAGGAACAGCGATATCTCCCACCCCATGA
GCTGTCACGGTTTTATTTACATGGGGTCAGGATTCCACGAGGGTAGTGAACCATTTTAGTCACAAGGGCA
GTGGCTGAAGATCAAGGAGCGGGCAGTGAACTCTCCTGAATCTTCGCCTGCTTCTTCATTCTCCTTCGTT
TAGCTAATAGAATAACTGCTGAGTTGTGAACAGTAAGGTGTATGTGAGGTGCTCGAAAACAAGGTTTCAG
GTGACGCCCCCAGAATAAAATTTGGACGGGGGGTTCAGTGGTGGCATTGTGCTATGACACCAATATAACC
CTCACAAACCCCTTGGGCAATAAATACTAGTGTAGGAATGAAACATTCTGAATATCTTTAACAATAGAAA
TCCATGGGGTGGGGACAAGCCGTAAAGACTGGATGTCCATCTCACACGAATTTATGGCTATGGGCAACAC
ATAATCCTAGTGCAATATGATACTGGGGTTATTAAGATGTGTCCCAGGCAGGGACCAAGACAGGTGAACC
ATGTTGTTACACTCTATTTGTAACAAGGGGAAAGAGAGTGGACGCCGACAGCAGCGGACTCCACTGGTTG
TCTCTAACACCCCCGAAAATTAAACGGGGCTCCACGCCAATGGGGCCCATAAACAAAGACAAGTGGCCAC
TCTTTTTTTTGAAATTGTGGAGTGGGGGCACGCGTCAGCCCCCACACGCCGCCCTGCGGTTTTGGACTGT
AAAATAAGGGTGTAATAACTTGGCTGATTGTAACCCCGCTAACCACTGCGGTCAAACCACTTGCCCACAA
AACCACTAATGGCACCCCGGGGAATACCTGCATAAGTAGGTGGGCGGGCCAAGATAGGGGCGCGATTGCT
GCGATCTGGAGGACAAATTACACACACTTGCGCCTGAGCGCCAAGCACAGGGTTGTTGGTCCTCATATTC
ACGAGGTCGCTGAGAGCACGGTGGGCTAATGTTGCCATGGGTAGCATATACTACCCAAATATCTGGATAG
CATATGCTATCCTAATCTATATCTGGGTAGCATAGGCTATCCTAATCTATATCTGGGTAGCATATGCTAT
CCTAATCTATATCTGGGTAGTATATGCTATCCTAATTTATATCTGGGTAGCATAGGCTATCCTAATCTAT
ATCTGGGTAGCATATGCTATCCTAATCTATATCTGGGTAGTATATGCTATCCTAATCTGTATCCGGGTAG
CATATGCTATCCTAATAGAGATTAGGGTAGTATATGCTATCCTAATTTATATCTGGGTAGCATATACTAC
CCAAATATCTGGATAGCATATGCTATCCTAATCTATATCTGGGTAGCATATGCTATCCTAATCTATATCT
GGGTAGCATAGGCTATCCTAATCTATATCTGGGTAGCATATGCTATCCTAATCTATATCTGGGTAGTATA
TGCTATCCTAATTTATATCTGGGTAGCATAGGCTATCCTAATCTATATCTGGGTAGCATATGCTATCCTA
ATCTATATCTGGGTAGTATATGCTATCCTAATCTGTATCCGGGTAGCATATGCTATCCTCATGATAAGCT
GTCAAACATGAGAATTTTCTTGAAGACGAAAGGGCCTCGTGATACGCCTATTTTTATAGGTTAATGTCAT
GATAATAATGGTTTCTTAGACGTCAGGTGGCACTTTTCGGGGAAATGTGCGCGGAACCCCTATTTGTTTA
TTTTTCTAAATACATTCAAATATGTATCCGCTCATGAGACAATAACCCTGATAAATGCTTCAATAATATT
GAAAAAGGAAGAGTATGAGTATTCAACATTTCCGTGTCGCCCTTATTCCCTTTTTTGCGGCATTTTGCCT
TCCTGTTTTTGCTCACCCAGAAACGCTGGTGAAAGTAAAAGATGCTGAAGATCAGTTGGGTGCACGAGTG
GGTTACATCGAACTGGATCTCAACAGCGGTAAGATCCTTGAGAGTTTTCGCCCCGAAGAACGTTTTCCAA
TGATGAGCACTTTTAAAGTTCTGCTATGTGGCGCGGTATTATCCCGTGTTGACGCCGGGCAAGAGCAACT
CGGTCGCCGCATACACTATTCTCAGAATGACTTGGTTGAGTACTCACCAGTCACAGAAAAGCATCTTACG
GATGGCATGACAGTAAGAGAATTATGCAGTGCTGCCATAACCATGAGTGATAACACTGCGGCCAACTTAC
TTCTGACAACGATCGGAGGACCGAAGGAGCTAACCGCTTTTTTGCACAACATGGGGGATCATGTAACTCG
CCTTGATCGTTGGGAACCGGAGCTGAATGAAGCCATACCAAACGACGAGCGTGACACCACGATGCCTGCA
GCAATGGCAACAACGTTGCGCAAACTATTAACTGGCGAACTACTTACTCTAGCTTCCCGGCAACAATTAA
TAGACTGGATGGAGGCGGATAAAGTTGCAGGACCACTTCTGCGCTCGGCCCTTCCGGCTGGCTGGTTTAT
TGCTGATAAATCTGGAGCCGGTGAGCGTGGGTCTCGCGGTATCATTGCAGCACTGGGGCCAGATGGTAAG
CCCTCCCGTATCGTAGTTATCTACACGACGGGGAGTCAGGCAACTATGGATGAACGAAATAGACAGATCG
CTGAGATAGGTGCCTCACTGATTAAGCATTGGTAACTGTCAGACCAAGTTTACTCATATATACTTTAGAT
TGATTTAAAACTTCATTTTTAATTTAAAAGGATCTAGGTGAAGATCCTTTTTGATAATCTCATGACCAAA
ATCCCTTAACGTGAGTTTTCGTTCCACTGAGCGTCAGACCCCGTAGAAAAGATCAAAGGATCTTCTTGAG
ATCCTTTTTTTCTGCGCGTAATCTGCTGCTTGCAAACAAAAAAACCACCGCTACCAGCGGTGGTTTGTTT
GCCGGATCAAGAGCTACCAACTCTTTTTCCGAAGGTAACTGGCTTCAGCAGAGCGCAGATACCAAATACT
GTTCTTCTAGTGTAGCCGTAGTTAGGCCACCACTTCAAGAACTCTGTAGCACCGCCTACATACCTCGCTC
TGCTAATCCTGTTACCAGTGGCTGCTGCCAGTGGCGATAAGTCGTGTCTTACCGGGTTGGACTCAAGACG
ATAGTTACCGGATAAGGCGCAGCGGTCGGGCTGAACGGGGGGTTCGTGCACACAGCCCAGCTTGGAGCGA
ACGACCTACACCGAACTGAGATACCTACAGCGTGAGCTATGAGAAAGCGCCACGCTTCCCGAAGGGAGAA
AGGCGGACAGGTATCCGGTAAGCGGCAGGGTCGGAACAGGAGAGCGCACGAGGGAGCTTCCAGGGGGAAA
CGCCTGGTATCTTTATAGTCCTGTCGGGTTTCGCCACCTCTGACTTGAGCGTCGATTTTTGTGATGCTCG
TCAGGGGGGCGGAGCCTATGGAAAAACGCCAGCAACGCGGCCTTTTTACGGTTCCTGGCCTTTTGCTGGC
CTTTTGCTCACATGTTCTTTCCTGCGTTATCCCCTGATTCTGTGGATAACCGTATTACCGCCTTTGAGTG
AGCTGATACCGCTCGCCGCAGCCGAACGACCGAGCGCAGCGAGTCAGTGAGCGAGGAAGCGGAAGAGCGC
CCAATACGCAAACCGCCTCTCCCCGCGCGTTGGCCGATTCATTAATGCAGCTGGCACGACAGGTTTCCCG
ACTGGAAAGCGGGCAGTGAGCGCAACGCAATTAATGTGAGTTAGCTCACTCATTAGGCACCCCAGGCTTT
ACACTTTATGCTTCCGGCTCGTATGTTGTGTGGAATTGTGAGCGGATAACAATTTCACACAGGAAACAGC
TATGACCATGATTACGCCAAGCTCTAGCTAGAGGTCGACCAATTCTCATGTTTGACAGCTTATCATCGCA
GATCCGGGCAACGTTGTTGCCATTGCTGCAGGCGCAGAACTGGTAGGTATGGAAGATCTATACATTGAAT
CAATATTGGCAATTAGCCATATTAGTCATTGGTTATATAGCATAAATCAATATTGGCTATTGGCCATTGC
ATACGTTGTATCTATATCATAATATGTACATTTATATTGGCTCATGTCCAATATGACCGCCATGTTGACA
TTGATTATTGACTAGTTATTAATAGTAATCAATTACGGGGTCATTAGTTCATAGCCCATATATGGAGTTC
CGCGTTACATAACTTACGGTAAATGGCCCGCCTGGCTGACCGCCCAACGACCCCCGCCCATTGACGTCAA
TAATGACGTATGTTCCCATAGTAACGCCAATAGGGACTTTCCATTGACGTCAATGGGTGGAGTATTTACG
GTAAACTGCCCACTTGGCAGTACATCAAGTGTATCATATGCCAAGTCCGCCCCCTATTGACGTCAATGAC
GGTAAATGGCCCGCCTGGCATTATGCCCAGTACATGACCTTACGGGACTTTCCTACTTGGCAGTACATCT
ACGTATTAGTCATCGCTATTACCATG
Features (pLannotate 1.2.2; 19 found; start..end, strand, type, name):
      2..201     +  promoter       CMV promoter: human cytomegalovirus (CMV) immediate early promoter
    269..307     +  misc_feature   Ad SA (fragment): adenovirus major late transcript splice acceptor (Friedrich and Soriano, 1991)
    340..549     -  CDS            PTP (fragment): TERM_ADE02 - Experimental evidence at protein level: Swiss-Prot protein existence level 1. Protein covalently bound to the viral DNA that acts as a primer for viral genomic replication by DNA strand displacement. Assembles on the viral origin of replication in an initiation complex with viral polymerase, DBP, host NFIA and host POU2F1/OCT1. During initiation, the polymerase covalently couples the first dCTP with Ser- 580 of pTP. The terminal protein stimulates the template activity over 20 fold compared to protein-free templates. Neo-synthesized viral genomes are linked to two preterminal prot
    580..669     +  intron         chimeric intron (fragment): chimera between introns from adenovirus and immunoglobulin heavy chain genes
    688..734     +  CDS            IgH signal sequence (fragment): signal sequence from the mouse immunoglobulin heavy chain variable region
    772..1773    +  CDS            Ctsb: CATB_MOUSE - Experimental evidence at protein level: Swiss-Prot protein existence level 1. Thiol protease which is believed to participate in intracellular degradation and turnover of proteins (By similarity). Cleaves matrix extracellular phosphoglycoprotein MEPE (By similarity). Involved in the solubilization of cross-linked TG/thyroglobulin in the thyroid follicle lumen (PubMed:12782676). Has also been implicated in tumor invasion and metastasis (By similarity). From Mus musculus (Mouse).
   1783..2343    +  CDS            Cd4 (fragment): CD4_RAT - Experimental evidence at protein level: Swiss-Prot protein existence level 1. Integral membrane glycoprotein that plays an essential role in the immune response and serves multiple functions in responses against both external and internal offenses. In T-cells, functions primarily as a coreceptor for MHC class II molecule:peptide complex. The antigens presented by class II peptides are derived from extracellular proteins while class I peptides are derived from cytosolic proteins. Interacts simultaneously with the T-cell receptor (TCR) and the MHC class II presented by antigen presenti
   2503..2558    +  polyA_signal   β-globin poly(A) signal: rabbit β-globin polyadenylation signal (Gil and Proudfoot, 1987)
   3072..4753    -  rep_origin     oriP (fragment): Epstein-Barr virus oriP replication origin (Yates et al., 2000)
   4880..4984    +  promoter       AmpR promoter: bla
   4985..5845    +  CDS            AmpR: β-lactamase; bla; confers resistance to ampicillin, carbenicillin, and related antibiotics
   6016..6604    +  rep_origin     ori: high-copy-number ColE1/pMB1/pBR322/pUC origin of replication
   6787..6879    +  CDS            lacI (fragment): lac repressor; lacI; The lac repressor binds to the lac operator to inhibit transcription in E. coli. This inhibition can be relieved by adding lactose or isopropyl-β-D-thiogalactopyranoside (IPTG).
   6892..6913    +  protein_bind   CAP binding site: CAP binding activates transcription in the presence of cAMP. E. coli catabolite activator protein
   6928..6958    +  promoter       lac promoter: promoter for the E. coli lac operon
   6966..6982    +  protein_bind   lac operator: The lac repressor binds to the lac operator to inhibit transcription in E. coli. This inhibition can be relieved by adding lactose or isopropyl-β-D-thiogalactopyranoside (IPTG). lac repressor encoded by lacI
   7052..7068    +  promoter       tet promoter (fragment): E. coli promoter for tetracycline efflux protein gene
   7078..7103    -  CDS            bla(M) (fragment): β-lactamase lacking the signal sequence; bla(M); allows cytosolic expression of β-lactamase
   7277..7656    +  enhancer       CMV enhancer: human cytomegalovirus immediate early enhancer
