[The description below was written by a language model from this plasmid's Addgene catalogue record and pLannotate feature annotations shown in this document.]
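Description:
Smp_067060-Cd4-bio-His is a mammalian expression plasmid built on the pTT3 backbone for producing a recombinant, soluble form of the Schistosoma mansoni protein Smp_067060. It is propagated in E. coli as a high-copy plasmid using a ColE1/pUC-type origin and is selected with ampicillin through the β-lactamase gene. The backbone also carries an Epstein-Barr virus oriP fragment, which supports episomal maintenance in cells that express EBNA1. Remnants of lac regulatory sequences are present but have no evident role in expression.

Transcription is driven by the CMV enhancer and promoter, which span the numbering origin of the circular map. Downstream lie adenovirus-derived leader and splice sequences and a chimeric intron; the automated "PTP" hit in this region most likely reflects this adenoviral leader DNA rather than an intended coding sequence. The open reading frame begins with a mouse immunoglobulin heavy chain signal sequence that directs secretion, followed by the roughly 970 bp S. mansoni insert cloned between retained NotI and AscI sites. The annotation tool labels this segment as mouse cathepsin B, which suggests that the parasite protein is a cathepsin B-like cysteine protease homologue rather than that a mouse gene is present.

The insert is fused at its C terminus to rat Cd4 domains 3 and 4, a biotinylation acceptor sequence and a 6xHis tag. The last two are listed in the catalogue entry but were not annotated individually. A rabbit β-globin polyadenylation signal terminates the transcript. The tags allow affinity purification and oriented capture on streptavidin surfaces. The plasmid belongs to a library of S. mansoni cell-surface and secreted proteins used to identify early serological markers of infection.
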