Addgene plasmid #120656: Smp_067060-Cd4-bio-His
Purpose: Expression of recombinant S. mansoni protein
Depositing lab: Gavin Wright. Depositing organization: Wellcome Sanger Institute. Publication: A library of cell-surface and secreted proteins from Schistosoma mansoni identifies early serological markers of infection. Cécile Crosnier, Anna V. Protasio, Gabriel Rinaldi, Shona Wilson, Matthew Berriman, Gavin J. Wright. bioRXiv 10.1101/593616.
Backbone
  Vector backbone: pTT3
  Backbone manufacturer: Yves Durocher, NRC
  Backbone size w/o insert (bp): 6686
  Vector type: Mammalian Expression
Growth in bacteria
  Bacterial resistance: Ampicillin, 100 μg/mL
  Growth temperature: 37°C
  Growth strain: DH5alpha
  Copy number: High Copy
Gene/Insert
  Gene/Insert name: Smp_067060
  Species: Schistosoma mansoni
  Insert size (bp): 970
  Entrez Gene: Smp_067060 (a.k.a. Smp_067060)
  Promoter: CMV
  Tag / fusion protein: ratCd4(d3+4)-bio-6His (C terminal on backbone)
  Cloning method: Restriction Enzyme; 5′ cloning site NotI (not destroyed); 3′ cloning site AscI (not destroyed)
Terms and licenses: Academic/Nonprofit Terms; Industry Terms: Not Available to Industry
How to cite: Smp_067060-Cd4-bio-His was a gift from Gavin Wright (Addgene plasmid # 120656 ; http://n2t.net/addgene:120656 ; RRID:Addgene_120656)
